>Addgene plasmid #77917 | STK17A gRNA (BRDN0001149521) | addgene full sequence | sequence record 188650 | Addgene Assembled Sequence
CCCGGGTGCAAAGATGGATAAAGTTTTAAACAGAGAGGAATCTTTGCAGCTAATGGACCTTCTAGGTCTT
GAAAGGAGTGGGAATTGGCTCCGGTGCCCGTCAGTGGGCAGAGCGCACATCGCCCACAGTCCCCGAGAAG
TTGGGGGGAGGGGTCGGCAATTGATCCGGTGCCTAGAGAAGGTGGCGCGGGGTAAACTGGGAAAGTGATG
TCGTGTACTGGCTCCGCCTTTTTCCCGAGGGTGGGGGAGAACCGTATATAAGTGCAGTAGTCGCCGTGAA
CGTTCTTTTTCGCAACGGGTTTGCCGCCAGAACACAGGTAAGTGCCGTGTGTGGTTCCCGCGGGCCTGGC
CTCTTTACGGGTTATGGCCCTTGCGTGCCTTGAATTACTTCCACCTGGCTGCAGTACGTGATTCTTGATC
CCGAGCTTCGGGTTGGAAGTGGGTGGGAGAGTTCGAGGCCTTGCGCTTAAGGAGCCCCTTCGCCTCGTGC
TTGAGTTGAGGCCTGGCCTGGGCGCTGGGGCCGCCGCGTGCGAATCTGGTGGCACCTTCGCGCCTGTCTC
GCTGCTTTCGATAAGTCTCTAGCCATTTAAAATTTTTGATGACCTGCTGCGACGCTTTTTTTCTGGCAAG
ATAGTCTTGTAAATGCGGGCCAAGATCTGCACACTGGTATTTCGGTTTTTGGGGCCGCGGGCGGCGACGG
GGCCCGTGCGTCCCAGCGCACATGTTCGGCGAGGCGGGGCCTGCGAGCGCGGCCACCGAGAATCGGACGG
GGGTAGTCTCAAGCTGGCCGGCCTGCTCTGGTGCCTGGCCTCGCGCCGCCGTGTATCGCCCCGCCCTGGG
CGGCAAGGCTGGCCCGGTCGGCACCAGTTGCGTGAGCGGAAAGATGGCCGCTTCCCGGCCCTGCTGCAGG
GAGCTCAAAATGGAGGACGCGGCGCTCGGGAGAGCGGGCGGGTGAGTCACCCACACAAAGGAAAAGGGCC
TTTCCGTCCTCAGCCGTCGCTTCATGTGACTCCACGGAGTACCGGGCGCCGTCCAGGCACCTCGATTAGT
TCTCGAGCTTTTGGAGTACGTCGTCTTTAGGTTGGGGGGAGGGGTTTTATGCGATGGAGTTTCCCCACAC
TGAGTGGGTGGAGACTGAAGTTAGGCCAGCTTGGCACTTGATGTAATTCTCCTTGGAATTTGCCCTTTTT
GAGTTTGGATCTTGGTTCATTCTCAAGCCTCAGACAGTGGTTCAAAGTTTTTTTCTTCCATTTCAGGTGT
CGTGACGTACGGCCACCATGACCGAGTACAAGCCCACGGTGCGCCTCGCCACCCGCGACGACGTCCCCAG
GGCCGTACGCACCCTCGCCGCCGCGTTCGCCGACTACCCCGCCACGCGCCACACCGTCGATCCGGACCGC
CACATCGAGCGGGTCACCGAGCTGCAAGAACTCTTCCTCACGCGCGTCGGGCTCGACATCGGCAAGGTGT
GGGTCGCGGACGACGGCGCCGCCGTGGCGGTCTGGACCACGCCGGAGAGCGTCGAAGCGGGGGCGGTGTT
CGCCGAGATCGGCCCGCGCATGGCCGAGTTGAGCGGTTCCCGGCTGGCCGCGCAGCAACAGATGGAAGGC
CTCCTGGCGCCGCACCGGCCCAAGGAGCCCGCGTGGTTCCTGGCCACCGTCGGAGTCTCGCCCGACCACC
AGGGCAAGGGTCTGGGCAGCGCCGTCGTGCTCCCCGGAGTGGAGGCGGCCGAGCGCGCCGGGGTGCCCGC
CTTCCTGGAGACCTCCGCGCCCCGCAACCTCCCCTTCTACGAGCGGCTCGGCTTCACCGTCACCGCCGAC
GTCGAGGTGCCCGAAGGACCGCGCACCTGGTGCATGACCCGCAAGCCCGGTGCCTGAACGCGTTAAGTCG
ACAATCAACCTCTGGATTACAAAATTTGTGAAAGATTGACTGGTATTCTTAACTATGTTGCTCCTTTTAC
GCTATGTGGATACGCTGCTTTAATGCCTTTGTATCATGCTATTGCTTCCCGTATGGCTTTCATTTTCTCC
TCCTTGTATAAATCCTGGTTGCTGTCTCTTTATGAGGAGTTGTGGCCCGTTGTCAGGCAACGTGGCGTGG
TGTGCACTGTGTTTGCTGACGCAACCCCCACTGGTTGGGGCATTGCCACCACCTGTCAGCTCCTTTCCGG
GACTTTCGCTTTCCCCCTCCCTATTGCCACGGCGGAACTCATCGCCGCCTGCCTTGCCCGCTGCTGGACA
GGGGCTCGGCTGTTGGGCACTGACAATTCCGTGGTGTTGTCGGGGAAATCATCGTCCTTTCCTTGGCTGC
TCGCCTGTGTTGCCACCTGGATTCTGCGCGGGACGTCCTTCTGCTACGTCCCTTCGGCCCTCAATCCAGC
GGACCTTCCTTCCCGCGGCCTGCTGCCGGCTCTGCGGCCTCTTCCGCGTCTTCGCCTTCGCCCTCAGACG
AGTCGGATCTCCCTTTGGGCCGCCTCCCCGCGTCGACTTTAAGACCAATGACTTACAAGGCAGCTGTAGA
TCTTAGCCACTTTTTAAAAGAAAAGGGGGGACTGGAAGGGCTAATTCACTCCCAACGAAGACAAGATCTG
CTTTTTGCTTGTACTGGGTCTCTCTGGTTAGACCAGATCTGAGCCTGGGAGCTCTCTGGCTAACTAGGGA
ACCCACTGCTTAAGCCTCAATAAAGCTTGCCTTGAGTGCTTCAAGTAGTGTGTGCCCGTCTGTTGTGTGA
CTCTGGTAACTAGAGATCCCTCAGACCCTTTTAGTCAGTGTGGAAAATCTCTAGCAGTACGTATAGTAGT
TCATGTCATCTTATTATTCAGTATTTATAACTTGCAAAGAAATGAATATCAGAGAGTGAGAGGAACTTGT
TTATTGCAGCTTATAATGGTTACAAATAAAGCAATAGCATCACAAATTTCACAAATAAAGCATTTTTTTC
ACTGCATTCTAGTTGTGGTTTGTCCAAACTCATCAATGTATCTTATCATGTCTGGCTCTAGCTATCCCGC
CCCTAACTCCGCCCATCCCGCCCCTAACTCCGCCCAGTTCCGCCCATTCTCCGCCCCATGGCTGACTAAT
TTTTTTTATTTATGCAGAGGCCGAGGCCGCCTCGGCCTCTGAGCTATTCCAGAAGTAGTGAGGAGGCTTT
TTTGGAGGCCTAGGGACGTACCCAATTCGCCCTATAGTGAGTCGTATTACGCGCGCTCACTGGCCGTCGT
TTTACAACGTCGTGACTGGGAAAACCCTGGCGTTACCCAACTTAATCGCCTTGCAGCACATCCCCCTTTC
GCCAGCTGGCGTAATAGCGAAGAGGCCCGCACCGATCGCCCTTCCCAACAGTTGCGCAGCCTGAATGGCG
AATGGG
[124 nt withheld, positions 3367-3490]
C
[91 nt withheld, positions 3492-3582]
A
[49 nt withheld, positions 3584-3632]
CCTTTGACGTTGGAGTCCACGTTCTTT
[37 nt withheld, positions 3660-3696]
ACCCTATCTCGGTCTATTCTTTTGATTTATAAGGGATTTTGCCGATTTCGGCCTATTGGTTAAAAAATGA
GCTGATTTAACAAAAATTTAACGCGAATTTTAACAAAATATTAACGCTTACAATTTAGGTGGCACTTTTC
GGGGAAATGTGCGCGGAACCCCTATTTGTTTATTTTTCTAAATACATTCAAATATGTATCCGCTCATGAG
ACAATAACCCTGATAAATGCTTCAATAATATTGAAAAAGGAAGAGTATGAGTATTCAACATTTCCGTGTC
GCCCTTATTCCCTTTTTTGCGGCATTTTGCCTTCCTGTTTTTGCTCACCCAGAAACGCTGGTGAAAGTAA
AAGATGCTGAAGATCAGTTGGGTGCACGAGTGGGTTACATCGAACTGGATCTCAACAGCGGTAAGATCCT
TGAGAGTTTTCGCCCCGAAGAACGTTTTCCAATGATGAGCACTTTTAAAGTTCTGCTATGTGGCGCGGTA
TTATCCCGTATTGACGCCGGGCAAGAGCAACTCGGTCGCCGCATACACTATTCTCAGAATGACTTGGTTG
AGTACTCACCAGTCACAGAAAAGCATCTTACGGATGGCATGACAGTAAGAGAATTATGCAGTGCTGCCAT
AACCATGAGTGATAACACTGCGGCCAACTTACTTCTGACAACGATCGGAGGACCGAAGGAGCTAACCGCT
TTTTTGCACAACATGGGGGATCATGTAACTCGCCTTGATCGTTGGGAACCGGAGCTGAATGAAGCCATAC
CAAACGACGAGCGTGACACCACGATGCCTGTAGCAATGGCAACAACGTTGCGCAAACTATTAACTGGCGA
ACTACTTACTCTAGCTTCCCGGCAACAATTAATAGACTGGATGGAGGCGGATAAAGTTGCAGGACCACTT
CTGCGCTCGGCCCTTCCGGCTGGCTGGTTTATTGCTGATAAATCTGGAGCCGGTGAGCGTGGGTCTCGCG
GTATCATTGCAGCACTGGGGCCAGATGGTAAGCCCTCCCGTATCGTAGTTATCTACACGACGGGGAGTCA
GGCAACTATGGATGAACGAAATAGACAGATCGCTGAGATAGGTGCCTCACTGATTAAGCATTGGTAACTG
TCAGACCAAGTTTACTCATATATACTTTAGATTGATTTAAAACTTCATTTTTAATTTAAAAGGATCTAGG
TGAAGATCCTTTTTGATAATCTCATGACCAAAATCCCTTAACGTGAGTTTTCGTTCCACTGAGCGTCAGA
CCCCGTAGAAAAGATCAAAGGATCTTCTTGAGATCCTTTTTTTCTGCGCGTAATCTGCTGCTTGCAAACA
AAAAAACCACCGCTACCAGCGGTGGTTTGTTTGCCGGATCAAGAGCTACCAACTCTTTTTCCGAAGGTAA
CTGGCTTCAGCAGAGCGCAGATACCAAATACTGTTCTTCTAGTGTAGCCGTAGTTAGGCCACCACTTCAA
GAACTCTGTAGCACCGCCTACATACCTCGCTCTGCTAATCCTGTTACCAGTGGCTGCTGCCAGTGGCGAT
AAGTCGTGTCTTACCGGGTTGGACTCAAGACGATAGTTACCGGATAAGGCGCAGCGGTCGGGCTGAACGG
GGGGTTCGTGCACACAGCCCAGCTTGGAGCGAACGACCTACACCGAACTGAGATACCTACAGCGTGAGCT
ATGAGAAAGCGCCACGCTTCCCGAAGGGAGAAAGGCGGACAGGTATCCGGTAAGCGGCAGGGTCGGAACA
GGAGAGCGCACGAGGGAGCTTCCAGGGGGAAACGCCTGGTATCTTTATAGTCCTGTCGGGTTTCGCCACC
TCTGACTTGAGCGTCGATTTTTGTGATGCTCGTCAGGGGGGCGGAGCCTATGGAAAAACGCCAGCAACGC
GGCCTTTTTACGGTTCCTGGCCTTTTGCTGGCCTTTTGCTCACATGTTCTTTCCTGCGTTATCCCCTGAT
TCTGTGGATAACCGTATTACCGCCTTTGAGTGAGCTGATACCGCTCGCCGCAGCCGAACGACCGAGCGCA
GCGAGTCAGTGAGCGAGGAAGCGGAAGAGCGCCCAATACGCAAACCGCCTCTCCCCGCGCGTTGGCCGAT
TCATTAATGCAGCTGGCACGACAGGTTTCCCGACTGGAAAGCGGGCAGTGAGCGCAACGCAATTAATGTG
AGTTAGCTCACTCATTAGGCACCCCAGGCTTTACACTTTATGCTTCCGGCTCGTATGTTGTGTGGAATTG
TGAGCGGATAACAATTTCACACAGGAAACAGCTATGACCATGATTACGCCAAGCGCGCAATTAACCCTCA
CTAAAGGGAACAAAAGCTGGAGCTGCAAGCTTAATGTAGTCTTATGCAATACTCTTGTAGTCTTGCAACA
TGGTAACGATGAGTTAGCAACATGCCTTACAAGGAGAGAAAAAGCACCGTGCATGCCGATTGGTGGAAGT
AAGGTGGTACGATCGTGCCTTATTAGGAAGGCAACAGACGGGTCTGACATGGATTGGACGAACCACTGAA
TTGCCGCATTGCAGAGATATTGTATTTAAGTGCCTAGCTCGATACATAAACGGGTCTCTCTGGTTAGACC
AGATCTGAGCCTGGGAGCTCTCTGGCTAACTAGGGAACCCACTGCTTAAGCCTCAATAAAGCTTGCCTTG
AGTGCTTCAAGTAGTGTGTGCCCGTCTGTTGTGTGACTCTGGTAACTAGAGATCCCTCAGACCCTTTTAG
TCAGTGTGGAAAATCTCTAGCAGTGGCGCCCGAACAGGGACTTGAAAGCGAAAGGGAAACCAGAGGAGCT
CTCTCGACGCAGGACTCGGCTTGCTGAAGCGCGCACGGCAAGAGGCGAGGGGCGGCGACTGGTGAGTACG
CCAAAAATTTTGACTAGCGGAGGCTAGAAGGAGAGAGATGGGTGCGAGAGCGTCAGTATTAAGCGGGGGA
GAATTAGATCGCGATGGGAAAAAATTCGGTTAAGGCCAGGGGGAAAGAAAAAATATAAATTAAAACATAT
AGTATGGGCAAGCAGGGAGCTAGAACGATTCGCAGTTAATCCTGGCCTGTTAGAAACATCAGAAGGCTGT
AGACAAATACTGGGACAGCTACAACCATCCCTTCAGACAGGATCAGAAGAACTTAGATCATTATATAATA
CAGTAGCAACCCTCTATTGTGTGCATCAAAGGATAGAGATAAAAGACACCAAGGAAGCTTTAGACAAGAT
AGAGGAAGAGCAAAACAAAAGTAAGACCACCGCACAGCAAGCGGCCGCTGATCTTCAGACCTGGAGGAGG
AGATATGAGGGACAATTGGAGAAGTGAATTATATAAATATAAAGTAGTAAAAATTGAACCATTAGGAGTA
GCACCCACCAAGGCAAAGAGAAGAGTGGTGCAGAGAGAAAAAAGAGCAGTGGGAATAGGAGCTTTGTTCC
TTGGGTTCTTGGGAGCAGCAGGAAGCACTATGGGCGCAGCGTCAATGACGCTGACGGTACAGGCCAGACA
ATTATTGTCTGGTATAGTGCAGCAGCAGAACAATTTGCTGAGGGCTATTGAGGCGCAACAGCATCTGTTG
CAACTCACAGTCTGGGGCATCAAGCAGCTCCAGGCAAGAATCCTGGCTGTGGAAAGATACCTAAAGGATC
AACAGCTCCTGGGGATTTGGGGTTGCTCTGGAAAACTCATTTGCACCACTGCTGTGCCTTGGAATGCTAG
TTGGAGTAATAAATCTCTGGAACAGATTTGGAATCACACGACCTGGATGGAGTGGGACAGAGAAATTAAC
AATTACACAAGCTTAATACACTCCTTAATTGAAGAATCGCAAAACCAGCAAGAAAAGAATGAACAAGAAT
TATTGGAATTAGATAAATGGGCAAGTTTGTGGAATTGGTTTAACATAACAAATTGGCTGTGGTATATAAA
ATTATTCATAATGATAGTAGGAGGCTTGGTAGGTTTAAGAATAGTTTTTGCTGTACTTTCTATAGTGAAT
AGAGTTAGGCAGGGATATTCACCATTATCGTTTCAGACCCACCTCCCAACCCCGAGGGGACCCAGAGAGG
GCCTATTTCCCATGATTCCTTCATATTTGCATATACGATACAAGGCTGTTAGAGAGATAATTAGAATTAA
TTTGACTGTAAACACAAAGATATTAGTACAAAATACGTGACGTAGAAAGTAATAATTTCTTGGGTAGTTT
GCAGTTTTAAAATTATGTTTTAAAATGGACTATCATATGCTTACCGTAACTTGAAAGTATTTCGATTTCT
TGGCTTTATATATCTTGTGGAAAGGACGAAACACCGTTCTAGGGGGAAATTTGCAGGTTTTAGAGCTAGA
AATAGCAAGTTAAAATAAGGCTAGTCCGTTATCAACTTGAAAAAGTGGCACCGAGTCGGTGCTTTTTTAA
GCTTGGCGTAACTAGATCTTGAGACAAATGGCAGTATTCATCCACAATTTTAAAAGAAAAGGGGGGATTG
GGGGGTACAGTGCAGGGGAAAGAATAGTAGACATAATAGCAACAGACATACAAACTAAAGAATTACAAAA
ACAAATTACAAAAATTCAAAATTTTCGGGTTTATTACAGGGACAGCAGAGATCCACTTTGGCGCCGGCTC
GAGGGGG
Features (pLannotate 1.2.2; 29 found; start..end, strand, type, name):
     14..80      +  CDS            small t antigen (fragment): SV40 (simian virus 40) small t antigen
    106..317     +  promoter       EF-1α core promoter: core promoter for human elongation factor EF-1α
    318..1256    +  intron         EF-1α intron A: intron upstream of the start codon of human EF-1α
   1278..1877    +  CDS            PuroR (fragment): puromycin N-acetyltransferase; pac from Streptomyces; confers resistance to puromycin
   1893..2481    +  misc_feature   WPRE: woodchuck hepatitis virus posttranscriptional regulatory element
   2532..2551    +  misc_feature   cPPT/CTS (fragment): central polypurine tract and central termination sequence of HIV-1
   2553..2786    +  LTR            3' LTR (ΔU3): self-inactivating 3' long terminal repeat (LTR) from HIV-1
   2864..2985    +  polyA_signal   SV40 poly(A) signal: SV40 polyadenylation signal
   3025..3160    +  rep_origin     SV40 ori: SV40 origin of replication
   3181..3199    -  promoter       T7 promoter: promoter for bacteriophage T7 RNA polymerase
   3207..3362    +  CDS            lacZα (fragment): LacZα fragment of β-galactosidase; lacZ fragment
   3367..3795    +  rep_origin     f1 ori (sequence partly withheld): f1 bacteriophage origin of replication; arrow indicates direction of (+) strand synthesis
   3848..3952    +  promoter       AmpR promoter: bla
   3953..4813    +  CDS            AmpR: β-lactamase; bla; confers resistance to ampicillin, carbenicillin, and related antibiotics
   4984..5572    +  rep_origin     ori: high-copy-number ColE1/pMB1/pBR322/pUC origin of replication
   5755..5847    +  CDS            lacI (fragment): lac repressor; lacI; The lac repressor binds to the lac operator to inhibit transcription in E. coli. This inhibition can be relieved by adding lactose or isopropyl-β-D-thiogalactopyranoside (IPTG).
   5860..5881    +  protein_bind   CAP binding site: CAP binding activates transcription in the presence of cAMP. E. coli catabolite activator protein
   5896..5926    +  promoter       lac promoter: promoter for the E. coli lac operon
   5934..5950    +  protein_bind   lac operator: The lac repressor binds to the lac operator to inhibit transcription in E. coli. This inhibition can be relieved by adding lactose or isopropyl-β-D-thiogalactopyranoside (IPTG). lac repressor encoded by lacI
   5995..6013    +  promoter       T3 promoter: promoter for bacteriophage T3 RNA polymerase
   6041..6267    +  promoter       RSV promoter: Rous sarcoma virus enhancer/promoter
   6268..6448    +  LTR            5' LTR (truncated): truncated 5' long terminal repeat (LTR) from HIV-1
   6495..6620    +  misc_feature   HIV-1 Ψ: packaging signal of human immunodeficiency virus type 1
   6604..6967    +  CDS            HIV-1 gag (fragment): gag protein from human immunodeficiency virus 1; gag
   7113..7346    +  misc_feature   RRE: The Rev response element (RRE) of HIV-1 allows for Rev-dependent mRNA export from the nucleus to the cytoplasm.
   7723..7749    +  CDS            Rev (fragment): human immunodeficiency virus 1 (HIV-1) Rev protein; rev; enhances nuclear export of unspliced and incompletely spliced viral mRNAs
   7753..7993    +  promoter       U6 promoter: RNA polymerase III promoter for human U6 snRNA
   8023..8098    +  misc_RNA       gRNA scaffold: guide RNA scaffold for the Streptococcus pyogenes CRISPR/Cas9 system
   8154..8271    +  misc_feature   cPPT/CTS: central polypurine tract and central termination sequence of HIV-1
