[The description below was written by a language model from this plasmid's Addgene catalogue record and pLannotate feature annotations shown in this document.]
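Description:
STK17A gRNA (BRDN0001149521) is a third-generation lentiviral CRISPR guide plasmid built on the lentiGuide-Puro backbone. It carries a single guide RNA directed against human STK17A (also known as DRAK1), designed against the NM_004760.2 reference transcript. It is propagated in E. coli through a high-copy ColE1/pUC-type origin with ampicillin selection from the β-lactamase gene. The backbone also retains an f1 origin, lac regulatory remnants, T7 and T3 promoters, and an SV40 origin and poly(A) signal outside the viral region.

The transfer cassette starts with an RSV promoter fused to a truncated HIV-1 5' LTR, which drives Tat-independent production of the viral genomic RNA. This is followed by the Ψ packaging signal with a gag fragment and the Rev response element. Further downstream are a cPPT/CTS and a self-inactivating ΔU3 3' LTR. Within this frame, the human U6 RNA polymerase III promoter transcribes the STK17A spacer joined to the Streptococcus pyogenes Cas9 guide scaffold. A separate unit, consisting of the EF-1α core promoter with its intron A, expresses puromycin N-acetyltransferase so that transduced mammalian cells can be selected. A WPRE after this gene enhances transcript expression.

The plasmid does not encode Cas9. It is meant to be used with a separate Cas9 lentiviral vector or in cells that already express Cas9, where the guide directs cleavage and disruption of the STK17A locus. The depositor comments associate it with a human kinome guide library, and its guide comes from work on optimized sgRNA design for higher on-target activity and fewer off-target effects.
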