Addgene plasmid #77917: STK17A gRNA (BRDN0001149521)
Purpose: 3rd generation lentiviral gRNA plasmid targeting human STK17A
Depositing lab: John Doench & David Root. Depositing organization: Broad Institute. Publication: Optimized sgRNA design to maximize activity and minimize off-target effects of CRISPR-Cas9. Doench JG, Fusi N, Sullender M, Hegde M, Vaimberg EW, Donovan KF, Smith I, Tothova Z, Wilen C, Orchard R, Virgin HW, Listgarten J, Root DE. Nat Biotechnol. 2016 Jan 18. doi: 10.1038/nbt.3437. PubMed 26780180.
Backbone
  Vector backbone: lentiGuide-Puro
  Backbone manufacturer: Zhang Lab (Addgene plasmid # 52963)
  Vector type: Mammalian Expression, Lentiviral, CRISPR
  Selectable markers: Puromycin
Growth in bacteria
  Bacterial resistance: Ampicillin, 100 μg/mL
  Growth temperature: 37°C
  Growth strain: DH5alpha
  Copy number: High Copy
Gene/Insert
  Gene/Insert name: STK17A (alt names: STK17A; NM_004760.2)
  gRNA/shRNA sequence: TTCTAGGGGGAAATTTGCAG
  Species: H. sapiens (human)
  Entrez Gene: STK17A (a.k.a. DRAK1)
  Promoter: hU6
  Cloning method: Unknown
  Sequencing primers: 5′ U6-F; 3′ pS2-R
Terms and licenses: Academic/Nonprofit Terms; Industry Terms: Not Available to Industry
Depositor comments: The gRNA was designed to target the following Genbank reference sequence(s): NM_004760.2. Note that this plasmid does NOT contain Cas9. It should be used in conjunction with lentiCas9-Blast (Addgene #52962) or otherwise with cell lines already expressing Cas9. Browse the full kinome gRNA library at http://www.addgene.org/pooled-library/broadgpp-human-kinome/ or visit http://www.broadinstitute.org/rnai/public/ for detailed protocols and information.
How to cite: STK17A gRNA (BRDN0001149521) was a gift from John Doench & David Root (Addgene plasmid # 77917 ; http://n2t.net/addgene:77917 ; RRID:Addgene_77917)
