>Addgene plasmid #77917 | STK17A gRNA (BRDN0001149521) | depositor partial sequence | sequence record 145377 | Target Sequence
TTCTAGGGGGAAATTTGCAG
