>Addgene plasmid #77917 | STK17A gRNA (BRDN0001149521) | addgene partial sequence | sequence record 188649 | hU6-F
AATACGTGACGTAGAAAGTAATAATTTCTTGGGTAGTTTGCAGTTTTAAAATTATGTTTTAAAATGGACT
ATCATATGCTTACCGTAACTTGAAAGTATTTCGATTTCTTGGCTTTATATATCTTGTGGAAAGGACGAAA
CACCGTTCTAGGGGGAAATTTGCAGGTTTTAGAGCTAGAAATAGCAAGTTAAAATAAGGCTAGTCCGTTA
TCAACTTGAAAAAGTGGCACCGAGTCGGTGCTTTTTTAAGCTTGGCGTAACTAGATCTTGAGACAAATGG
CAGTATTCATCCACAATTTTAAAAGAAAAGGGGGGATTGGGGGGTACAGTGCAGGGGAAAGAATAGTAGA
CATAATAGCAACAGACATACAAACTAAAGAATTACAAAAACAAATTACAAAAATTCAAAATTTTCGGGTT
TATTACAGGGACAGCAGAGATCCACTTTGGCGCCGGCTCGAGGGGGCCCGGGTGCAAAGATGGATAAAGT
TTTAAACAGAGAGGAATCTTTGCAGCTAATGGACCTTCTAGGTCTTGAAAGGAGTGGGAATTGGCTCCGG
TGCCCGTCAG
